Addgene plasmid #31502: Reduced Expression GFP beta actin
Depositing lab: Rick Horwitz & Tim Mitchison. Depositing organization: Harvard Medical School. Publication: Single-molecule speckle analysis of actin filament turnover in lamellipodia. Watanabe N, Mitchison TJ. Science. 2002 Feb 8. 295(5557):1083-6. 10.1126/science.1067470 PubMed 11834838.
Backbone
  Vector backbone: pEGFP-C1
  Backbone manufacturer: Clontech
  Backbone size w/o insert (bp): 4250
  Vector type: Mammalian Expression
  Selectable markers: Neomycin (select with G418)
Growth in bacteria
  Bacterial resistance: Kanamycin, 50 μg/mL
  Growth temperature: 37°C
  Growth strain: DH5alpha
  Copy number: High Copy
Gene/Insert
  Gene/Insert name: beta actin
  Species: H. sapiens (human)
  Insert size (bp): 1100
  Mutation: 91-544 of enhancer region of CMV promoter deleted
  GenBank ID: NM_001101
  Entrez Gene: ACTB (a.k.a. BKRNS, BNS, BRWS1, CSMH, DDS1, PS1TP5BP1, THC8)
  Tag / fusion protein: EGFP (N terminal on backbone)
  Cloning method: Restriction Enzyme; 5′ cloning site XhoI (not destroyed); 3′ cloning site BamHI (not destroyed)
  Sequencing primers: 5′ EGFP-C
Terms and licenses: Academic/Nonprofit Terms; Industry Terms: Not Available to Industry
How to cite: Reduced Expression GFP beta actin was a gift from Rick Horwitz & Tim Mitchison (Addgene plasmid # 31502 ; http://n2t.net/addgene:31502 ; RRID:Addgene_31502)
