[The description below was written by a language model from this plasmid's Addgene catalogue record and pLannotate feature annotations shown in this document.]
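Description:
Reduced Expression GFP beta actin is a mammalian expression plasmid built on the Clontech pEGFP-C1 backbone, designed to produce EGFP-tagged human beta-actin (ACTB) at deliberately low levels. The actin coding sequence was inserted between the XhoI and BamHI sites of the multiple cloning site, placing it in frame downstream of EGFP so that the fluorescent protein sits at the N terminus of actin, joined by a short MCS-derived linker. The annotation software matched the insert to bovine ACTB, which reflects the very high conservation of this protein; the catalogue lists the species as human. Transcripts are terminated by the SV40 polyadenylation signal.

The defining modification is in the promoter: positions 91–544 of the CMV enhancer region have been deleted. This agrees with the feature table, which detects only a short enhancer fragment and a fragment of the minimal CMV promoter upstream of EGFP. Removing most of the enhancer sharply weakens transcription, so that only a small fraction of cellular actin carries the tag. According to the associated publication, this supports single-molecule speckle analysis of actin filament turnover in lamellipodia, where sparse labelling allows individual fluorescent actin molecules to be followed within filament networks rather than producing uniform fluorescence.

The plasmid is propagated in E. coli at high copy through a pUC-type ColE1 origin and also carries an f1 origin. A single Tn5 NeoR/KanR gene, driven by tandem bacterial (bla) and SV40 early promoters and followed by the HSV TK polyadenylation signal, provides kanamycin resistance in bacteria and G418 selection in mammalian cells.
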