Features (pLannotate 1.2.2; 16 found; start..end, strand, type, name):
      8..67      +  rep_origin     RSF ori (fragment): Plasmids containing the RSF 1030 origin of replication can be propagated in E. coli cells that contain additional plasmids with compatible origins.
     75..167     +  enhancer       CMV enhancer (fragment): human cytomegalovirus immediate early enhancer
    165..188     +  promoter       minimal CMV promoter (fragment): human cytomegalovirus (CMV) immediate early promoter
    233..949     +  CDS            EGFP: EGFP is a basic (constitutively fluorescent) green fluorescent protein published in 1996, derived from Aequorea victoria. It is reported to be a rapidly-maturing weak dimer with moderate acid sensitivity.
    950..970     +  misc_feature   MCS (fragment): multiple cloning site
    971..2095    +  CDS            ACTB: ACTB_BOVIN - Experimental evidence at protein level: Swiss-Prot protein existence level 1. Actin is a highly conserved protein that polymerizes to produce filaments that form cross-linked networks in the cytoplasm of cells. Actin exists in both monomeric (G-actin) and polymeric (F-actin) forms, both forms playing key functions, such as cell motility and contraction. In addition to their role in the cytoplasmic cytoskeleton, G- and F-actin also localize in the nucleus, and regulate gene transcription and motility and repair of damaged DNA. From Bos taurus (Bovine).
   2121..2205    +  CDS            large T antigen (fragment): large T antigen from SV40 (simian virus 40)
   2228..2349    +  polyA_signal   SV40 poly(A) signal: SV40 polyadenylation signal
   2383..2811    -  rep_origin     f1 ori (sequence partly withheld): f1 bacteriophage origin of replication; arrow indicates direction of (+) strand synthesis
   2838..2942    +  promoter       AmpR promoter: bla
   2944..3301    +  promoter       SV40 promoter: SV40 enhancer and early promoter
   3336..4130    +  CDS            NeoR/KanR: aminoglycoside phosphotransferase from Tn5; aph(3')-II (or nptII); confers resistance to neomycin, kanamycin, and G418 (Geneticin®)
   4151..4303    +  CDS            ble (fragment): BLE_KLEPN - Experimental evidence at protein level: Swiss-Prot protein existence level 1. Binding protein with a strong affinity to the bleomycin family of antibiotics. Binds to CL990; an antimitotic-antibiotic compound. From Klebsiella pneumoniae.
   4362..4409    +  polyA_signal   HSV TK poly(A) signal: herpes simplex virus thymidine kinase polyadenylation signal (Cole and Stacy, 1985)
   4500..4516    -  polyA_signal   bGH poly(A) signal (fragment): bovine growth hormone polyadenylation signal
   4738..5326    +  rep_origin     ori: high-copy-number ColE1/pMB1/pBR322/pUC origin of replication
>Addgene plasmid #31502 | Reduced Expression GFP beta actin | addgene full sequence | sequence record 257581 | Addgene NGS Result
GCTGGCCTTTTGCTCACATGTTCTTTCCTGCGTTATCCCCTGATTCTGTGGATAACCGTATTACCGCCAT
GCATTAGTTATTAATAGTAATCAATTACGGGGTCATTAGTTCATAGCCCATATATGGAGTTCCGCGTTAC
ATAACTTACGGTAAATGGCCCGCCTGGGAGGTCTATATAAGCAGAGCTGGTTTAGTGAACCGTCAGATCC
GCTAGCGCTACCGGTCGCCACCATGGTGAGCAAGGGCGAGGAGCTGTTCACCGGGGTGGTGCCCATCCTG
GTCGAGCTGGACGGCGACGTAAACGGCCACAAGTTCAGCGTGTCCGGCGAGGGCGAGGGCGATGCCACCT
ACGGCAAGCTGACCCTGAAGTTCATCTGCACCACCGGCAAGCTGCCCGTGCCCTGGCCCACCCTCGTGAC
CACCCTGACCTACGGCGTGCAGTGCTTCAGCCGCTACCCCGACCACATGAAGCAGCACGACTTCTTCAAG
TCCGCCATGCCCGAAGGCTACGTCCAGGAGCGCACCATCTTCTTCAAGGACGACGGCAACTACAAGACCC
GCGCCGAGGTGAAGTTCGAGGGCGACACCCTGGTGAACCGCATCGAGCTGAAGGGCATCGACTTCAAGGA
GGACGGCAACATCCTGGGGCACAAGCTGGAGTACAACTACAACAGCCACAACGTCTATATCATGGCCGAC
AAGCAGAAGAACGGCATCAAGGTGAACTTCAAGATCCGCCACAACATCGAGGACGGCAGCGTGCAGCTCG
CCGACCACTACCAGCAGAACACCCCCATCGGCGACGGCCCCGTGCTGCTGCCCGACAACCACTACCTGAG
CACCCAGTCCGCCCTGAGCAAAGACCCCAACGAGAAGCGCGATCACATGGTCCTGCTGGAGTTCGTGACC
GCCGCCGGGATCACTCTCGGCATGGACGAGCTGTACAAGTCCGGACTCAGATCTCGAGCTATGGATGATG
ATATCGCCGCGCTCGTCGTCGACAACGGCTCCGGCATGTGCAAGGCCGGCTTCGCGGGCGACGATGCCCC
CCGGGCCGTCTTCCCCTCCATCGTGGGGCGCCCCAGGCACCAGGGCGTGATGGTGGGCATGGGTCAGAAG
GATTCCTATGTGGGCGACGAGGCCCAGAGCAAGAGAGGCATCCTCACCCTGAAGTACCCCATCGAGCACG
GCATCGTCACCAACTGGGACGACATGGAGAAAATCTGGCACCACACCTTCTACAATGAGCTGCGTGTGGC
TCCCGAGGAGCACCCCGTGCTGCTGACCGAGGCCCCCCTGAACCCCAAGGCCAACCGCGAGAAGATGACC
CAGATCATGTTTGAGACCTTCAACACCCCAGCCATGTACGTTGCTATCCAGGCTGTGCTATCCCTGTACG
CCTCTGGCCGTACCACTGGCATCGTGATGGACTCCGGTGACGGGGTCACCCACACTGTGCCCATCTACGA
GGGGTATGCCCTCCCCCATGCCATCCTGCGTCTGGACCTGGCTGGCCGGGACCTGACTGACTACCTCATG
AAGATCCTCACCGAGCGCGGCTACAGCTTCACCACCACGGCCGAGCGGGAAATCGTGCGTGACATTAAGG
AGAAGCTGTGCTACGTCGCCCTGGACTTCGAGCAAGAGATGGCCACGGCTGCTTCCAGCTCCTCCCTGGA
GAAGAGCTACGAGCTGCCTGACGGCCAGGTCATCACCATTGGCAATGAGCGGTTCCGCTGCCCTGAGGCA
CTCTTCCAGCCTTCCTTCCTGGGCATGGAGTCCTGTGGCATCCACGAAACTACCTTCAACTCCATCATGA
AGTGTGACGTGGACATCCGCAAAGACCTGTACGCCAACACAGTGCTGTCTGGCGGCACCACCATGTACCC
TGGCATTGCCGACAGGATGCAGAAGGAGATCACTGCCCTGGCACCCAGCACAATGAAGATCAAGATCATT
GCTCCTCCTGAGCGCAAGTACTCCGTGTGGATCGGCGGCTCCATCCTGGCCTCGCTGTCCACCTTCCAGC
AGATGTGGATCAGCAAGCAGGAGTATGACGAGTCCGGCCCCTCCATCGTCCACCGCAAATGCTTCTAGGG
ATCCACCGGATCTAGATAACTGATCATAATCAGCCATACCACATTTGTAGAGGTTTTACTTGCTTTAAAA
AACCTCCCACACCTCCCCCTGAACCTGAAACATAAAATGAATGCAATTGTTGTTGTTAACTTGTTTATTG
CAGCTTATAATGGTTACAAATAAAGCAATAGCATCACAAATTTCACAAATAAAGCATTTTTTTCACTGCA
TTCTAGTTGTGGTTTGTCCAAACTCATCAATGTATCTTAACGCGTAAATTGTAAGCGTTAATATTTTGTT
AAAATTCGCGTTAAATTTTTGTTAAATCAGCTCATTTTTTAACCAATAGGCCGAAATCGGCAAAATCCCT
TATAAATCAAAAGAATAGACCGAGATAGGGT
[37 nt withheld, positions 2482-2518]
AAAGAACGTGGACTCCAACGTCAAAGG
[49 nt withheld, positions 2546-2594]
T
[91 nt withheld, positions 2596-2686]
G
[124 nt withheld, positions 2688-2811]
CAGGTGGCACTTTTCGGGGAAATGTGCGCGGAACCCCTATTTGTTTATTTTTCTAAATACATTCAAATAT
GTATCCGCTCATGAGACAATAACCCTGATAAATGCTTCAATAATATTGAAAAAGGAAGAGTCCTGAGGCG
GAAAGAACCAGCTGTGGAATGTGTGTCAGTTAGGGTGTGGAAAGTCCCCAGGCTCCCCAGCAGGCAGAAG
TATGCAAAGCATGCATCTCAATTAGTCAGCAACCAGGTGTGGAAAGTCCCCAGGCTCCCCAGCAGGCAGA
AGTATGCAAAGCATGCATCTCAATTAGTCAGCAACCATAGTCCCGCCCCTAACTCCGCCCATCCCGCCCC
TAACTCCGCCCAGTTCCGCCCATTCTCCGCCCCATGGCTGACTAATTTTTTTTATTTATGCAGAGGCCGA
GGCCGCCTCGGCCTCTGAGCTATTCCAGAAGTAGTGAGGAGGCTTTTTTGGAGGCCTAGGCTTTTGCAAA
GATCGATCAAGAGACAGGATGAGGATCGTTTCGCATGATTGAACAAGATGGATTGCACGCAGGTTCTCCG
GCCGCTTGGGTGGAGAGGCTATTCGGCTATGACTGGGCACAACAGACAATCGGCTGCTCTGATGCCGCCG
TGTTCCGGCTGTCAGCGCAGGGGCGCCCGGTTCTTTTTGTCAAGACCGACCTGTCCGGTGCCCTGAATGA
ACTGCAAGACGAGGCAGCGCGGCTATCGTGGCTGGCCACGACGGGCGTTCCTTGCGCAGCTGTGCTCGAC
GTTGTCACTGAAGCGGGAAGGGACTGGCTGCTATTGGGCGAAGTGCCGGGGCAGGATCTCCTGTCATCTC
ACCTTGCTCCTGCCGAGAAAGTATCCATCATGGCTGATGCAATGCGGCGGCTGCATACGCTTGATCCGGC
TACCTGCCCATTCGACCACCAAGCGAAACATCGCATCGAGCGAGCACGTACTCGGATGGAAGCCGGTCTT
GTCGATCAGGATGATCTGGACGAAGAGCATCAGGGGCTCGCGCCAGCCGAACTGTTCGCCAGGCTCAAGG
CGAGCATGCCCGACGGCGAGGATCTCGTCGTGACCCATGGCGATGCCTGCTTGCCGAATATCATGGTGGA
AAATGGCCGCTTTTCTGGATTCATCGACTGTGGCCGGCTGGGTGTGGCGGACCGCTATCAGGACATAGCG
TTGGCTACCCGTGATATTGCTGAAGAGCTTGGCGGCGAATGGGCTGACCGCTTCCTCGTGCTTTACGGTA
TCGCCGCTCCCGATTCGCAGCGCATCGCCTTCTATCGCCTTCTTGACGAGTTCTTCTGAGCGGGACTCTG
GGGTTCGAAATGACCGACCAAGCGACGCCCAACCTGCCATCACGAGATTTCGATTCCACCGCCGCCTTCT
ATGAAAGGTTGGGCTTCGGAATCGTTTTCCGGGACGCCGGCTGGATGATCCTCCAGCGCGGGGATCTCAT
GCTGGAGTTCTTCGCCCACCCTAGGGGGAGGCTAACTGAAACACGGAAGGAGACAATACCGGAAGGAACC
CGCGCTATGACGGCAATAAAAAGACAGAATAAAACGCACGGTGTTGGGTCGTTTGTTCATAAACGCGGGG
TTCGGTCCCAGGGCTGGCACTCTGTCGATACCCCACCGAGACCCCATTGGGGCCAATACGCCCGCGTTTC
TTCCTTTTCCCCACCCCACCCCCCAAGTTCGGGTGAAGGCCCAGGGCTCGCAGCCAACGTCGGGGCGGCA
GGCCCTGCCATAGCCTCAGGTTACTCATATATACTTTAGATTGATTTAAAACTTCATTTTTAATTTAAAA
GGATCTAGGTGAAGATCCTTTTTGATAATCTCATGACCAAAATCCCTTAACGTGAGTTTTCGTTCCACTG
AGCGTCAGACCCCGTAGAAAAGATCAAAGGATCTTCTTGAGATCCTTTTTTTCTGCGCGTAATCTGCTGC
TTGCAAACAAAAAAACCACCGCTACCAGCGGTGGTTTGTTTGCCGGATCAAGAGCTACCAACTCTTTTTC
CGAAGGTAACTGGCTTCAGCAGAGCGCAGATACCAAATACTGTTCTTCTAGTGTAGCCGTAGTTAGGCCA
CCACTTCAAGAACTCTGTAGCACCGCCTACATACCTCGCTCTGCTAATCCTGTTACCAGTGGCTGCTGCC
AGTGGCGATAAGTCGTGTCTTACCGGGTTGGACTCAAGACGATAGTTACCGGATAAGGCGCAGCGGTCGG
GCTGAACGGGGGGTTCGTGCACACAGCCCAGCTTGGAGCGAACGACCTACACCGAACTGAGATACCTACA
GCGTGAGCTATGAGAAAGCGCCACGCTTCCCGAAGGGAGAAAGGCGGACAGGTATCCGGTAAGCGGCAGG
GTCGGAACAGGAGAGCGCACGAGGGAGCTTCCAGGGGGAAACGCCTGGTATCTTTATAGTCCTGTCGGGT
TTCGCCACCTCTGACTTGAGCGTCGATTTTTGTGATGCTCGTCAGGGGGGCGGAGCCTATGGAAAAACGC
CAGCAACGCGGCCTTTTTACGGTTCCTGGCCTTTT
