>Addgene plasmid #31502 | Reduced Expression GFP beta actin | addgene partial sequence | sequence record 38814 | pBR322ori-F 5'-GGGAAACGCCTGGTATCTTT-3'
TCTGACTTGAGCGTCGATTTTTGTGATGCTCGTCAGGGGGGCGGAGCCTATGGAAAAACGCCAGCAACGC
GGCCTTTTTACGGTTCCTGGCCTTTTGCTGGCCTTTTGCTCACATGTTCTTTCCTGCGTTATCCCCTGAT
TCTGTGGATAACCGTATTACCGCCATGCATTAGTTATTAATAGTAATCAATTACGGGGTCATTAGTTCAT
AGCCCATATATGGAGTTCCGCGTTACATAACTTACGGTAAATGGCCCGCCTGGGAGGTCTATATAAGCAG
AGCTGGTTTAGTGAACCGTCAGATCCGCTAGCGCTACCGGTCGCCACCATGGTGAGCAAGGGCGAGGAGC
TGTTCACCGGGGTGGTGCCCATCCTGGTCGAGCTGGACGGCGACGTAAACGGCCACAAGTTCAGCGTGTC
CGGCGAGGGCGAGGGCGATGCCACCTACGGCAAGCTGACCCTGAAGTTCATCTGCACCACCGGCAAGCTG
CCCGTGCCCTGGCCCACCCTCGTGACCACCCTGACCTACGGCGTGCAGTGCTTCAGCCGCTACCCCGACC
ACATGAAGCAGCACGACTTCTTCAAGTCCGCCATGCCCGAAGGCTACGTCCAGGAGCGCACCATCTTCTT
CAAGGACGACGGCAACTACAAGACCCGCGCCGAGGTGAAGTTCGAGGGCGACACCCTGGTGAACCGCATC
GAGCTGAAGGGCATCGACTTCAAGGAGGACGGCAACATCCTGGGGCACAAGCTGGAGTACAACTAC
